[The description below was written by a language model from this plasmid's Addgene catalogue record and pLannotate feature annotations shown in this document.]
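Description:
pcDNA3.1(+)mGAT1CFP45 is an 8,034 bp mammalian expression plasmid built on the Invitrogen pcDNA3.1(+) backbone. It is propagated in E. coli at high copy through a ColE1/pUC-type origin with ampicillin selection from the bla gene, and it also carries an f1 origin. For selection in mammalian cells, an SV40 early promoter drives a neomycin phosphotransferase gene terminated by an SV40 polyadenylation signal, giving G418 resistance. Several short matches in the automated annotation (an HIV-1 LTR fragment, ble and lacI fragments, a bom fragment) appear to be incidental backbone similarities rather than functional elements.

The payload is a fusion protein expressed from the CMV immediate-early enhancer and promoter and terminated by the bovine growth hormone polyadenylation signal; a T7 promoter sits just upstream of the coding region. The mouse GABA transporter 1 (Slc6a1, mGAT1) open reading frame, cloned without its stop codon, is joined through a 12-residue spacer to a cyan fluorescent protein carrying the monomerizing A206K mutation. The last 45 residues of human GAT1 are appended in frame directly after the fluorophore, which restores a native transporter C-terminus, including its terminal PDZ-interacting region, downstream of the tag. The feature table annotates the transporter and mECFP coding regions but not this appended tail, which lies in the unannotated stretch before the poly(A) signal.

The plasmid belongs to a series of CFP and YFP fusions with differing C-terminal extensions. That series was designed to relate GAT1 function, oligomerization state and anchoring to FRET measured at subcellular resolution, with the CFP version serving as one member of a CFP/YFP pair.
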