Addgene plasmid #41676: pcDNA3.1(+)mGAT1CFP45
Depositing lab: Henry Lester. Depositing organization: California Institute of Technology. Publication: GABA transporter function, oligomerization state, and anchoring: correlates with subcellularly resolved FRET. Moss FJ, Imoukhuede PI, Scott K, Hu J, Jankowsky JL, Quick MW, Lester HA. J Gen Physiol. 2009 Dec;134(6):489-521. 10.1085/jgp.200910314 PubMed 19948998.
Backbone
  Vector backbone: pcDNA3.1(+)
  Backbone manufacturer: Invitrogen
  Backbone size w/o insert (bp): 5428
  Total vector size (bp): 8034
  Vector type: Mammalian Expression
  Selectable markers: Neomycin (select with G418)
Growth in bacteria
  Bacterial resistance: Ampicillin, 100 μg/mL
  Growth temperature: 37°C
  Growth strain: Top10
  Copy number: High Copy
Gene/Insert
  Gene/Insert name: Mus musculus GABA transporter 1 (alt names: mGAT1; solute carrier family 6 member 1; sodium- and chloride-dependent GABA transporter 1)
  Species: M. musculus (mouse), Synthetic
  Insert size (bp): 2685
  Mutation: “Monomerizing” CFP A206K mutation; 45 C-terminal-most residues of hGAT1 (MFLALKGSLKQRIQVMVQPSEDIVRPENGPEQPQAGSSTSKEAYI) appended after CFP
  GenBank ID: M92378.1
  Entrez Gene: Slc6a1 (a.k.a. A730043E01, GABATHG, GABATR, GAT-1, Gabt, Gabt1, Gat1, XT-1, Xtrp1)
  Promoter: CMV
  Tag / fusion protein: CFP (C terminal on insert)
  Cloning method: Restriction Enzyme; 5′ cloning site HindIII (not destroyed); 3′ cloning site XbaI (not destroyed)
  Sequencing primers: 5′ CMV-F; T7; 3′ EGFP-N; BGH-rev
Terms and licenses: Academic/Nonprofit Terms; Industry Terms: Not Available to Industry
Depositor comments: To generate the fluorescent mutants mGAT10XFP and mGAT1XFP* through mGAT1XFP45, the wild-type mGAT1 open reading frame (ORF) was subcloned without its original stop codon into the HindIII and EcoRI sites of the pcDNA3.1(+) expression vector multiple cloning site (MCS). XFP ORFs were then subcloned downstream from and in frame with the mGAT1 ORF at the NotI and XbaI sites of the pcDNA3.1(+) MCS. This resulted in a 12–amino acid spacer between the end of the mGAT1 sequence and the beginning of the fluorophore. The depositors modified a method for the integration of PCR fragments without the use of restriction enzymes (Geiser et al., 2001) to add the final 3, 8, 20, 28, or 45 codons of the human GAT1 (hGAT1) ORF. These were amplified from a source plasmid using the proof-reading PfuTurbo Cx Hotstart polymerase with 5′ and 3′ extensions corresponding to the 20–22-nt regions that flanked the intended site of insertion, such that the PCR product integrated in-frame immediately after the fluorophore sequence when used as the primers in a subsequent QuikChange II XL mutagenesis PCR reaction. For mGAT1XFP*, the depositors simply added a GTC codon for Val after the fluorophore ORF. The attached image displays the protein sequences of the modified regions of mGAT1 for each fluorescent construct. mGAT10CFP and mGAT10YFP repeated the fusion design of mGAT10GFP but with the fluorophore exchanged as annotated. The three C-terminal residues of the mGAT0XFP fusions are -YKI-CO2−, which comprises a broadly defined consensus PDZ class II–interacting motif (X-φ-X-φ, where φ designates a hydrophobic residue and X any residue) (Sheng and Sala, 2001; Hung and Sheng, 2002). The depositors searched the Ensembl databases using Biomart (http://www.ebi.ac.uk/biomart) (Spudich et al., 2007) and applied the GO:0005886 “plasma membrane” cellular component filter. The search identified no known membrane proteins possessing the -YKI-CO2− C-terminal sequence. In the mGAT1XFP* constructs, the depositors defined the terminal residue P(0) more narrowly, changing the terminal isoleucine residue present in mGAT10XFP to a valine in mGAT1XFP*. The resulting C-terminal sequence, -YKV-CO2−, reconstituted a functional PDZ class II–interacting motif present in Ephrin B receptors, a class that relies on interactions with the PDZ domain–containing proteins for clustering (Torres et al., 1998; Brückner et al., 1999; Lin et al., 1999; Madsen et al., 2005). Other constructs in the C-terminal XFP fusion series, mGAT1XFP3, mGAT1XFP8, mGAT1XFP20, mGAT1XFP28, and mGAT1XFP45, had the most C-terminal 3, 8, 20, 28, or 45 residues of the hGAT1 appended after the mGAT1XFP fusion. The differences in nucleotide sequence between the hGAT1 and mGAT1 C termini were a useful source of positive identification when the depositors analyzed the clones during construction. PCR integration was applied to amplify and insert EYFP or ECFP directly between residues R565 and L566, I570 and Q571, or V577 and R578 of mGAT1 to generate the mGAT15xxXFP5xxCT constructs. The site of XFP insertion in GAT1 is highlighted in the nomenclatures for these constructs by residue numbers flanking the fluorophore, and the “CT” denotes that the insertion occurs within the C terminus. Please see the associated article for more detailed information regarding construct creation and usage.
How to cite: pcDNA3.1(+)mGAT1CFP45 was a gift from Henry Lester (Addgene plasmid # 41676 ; http://n2t.net/addgene:41676 ; RRID:Addgene_41676)
