Features (pLannotate 1.2.2; 21 found; start..end, strand, type, name):
     28..80      -  misc_feature   bom (fragment): basis of mobility region from pBR322
    235..614     +  enhancer       CMV enhancer: human cytomegalovirus immediate early enhancer
    615..818     +  promoter       CMV promoter: human cytomegalovirus (CMV) immediate early promoter
    814..847     +  LTR            5' LTR (truncated) (fragment): truncated 5' long terminal repeat (LTR) from HIV-1
    863..881     +  promoter       T7 promoter: promoter for bacteriophage T7 RNA polymerase
    917..2710    +  CDS            Slc6a1: SC6A1_MOUSE - Also known as Gabt1, Gat-1, Gat1. Experimental evidence at protein level: Swiss-Prot protein existence level 1. Terminates the action of GABA by its high affinity sodium- dependent reuptake into presynaptic terminals. From Mus musculus (Mouse).
   2747..3463    +  CDS            mECFP: mECFP is a basic (constitutively fluorescent) cyan fluorescent protein published in 2006, derived from Aequorea victoria.
   3634..3858    +  polyA_signal   bGH poly(A) signal: bovine growth hormone polyadenylation signal
   3862..3883    +  promoter       SV40 promoter (fragment): SV40 enhancer and early promoter
   3904..4332    +  rep_origin     f1 ori (sequence partly withheld): f1 bacteriophage origin of replication; arrow indicates direction of (+) strand synthesis
   4346..4675    +  promoter       SV40 promoter: SV40 enhancer and early promoter
   4742..5533    +  CDS            neo: KKA2_KLEPN - Also known as kan, nptII. Experimental evidence at protein level: Swiss-Prot protein existence level 1. Resistance to kanamycin, neomycin, paromomycin, ribostamycin, butirosin and gentamicin B. From Klebsiella pneumoniae.
   5557..5715    +  CDS            ble (fragment): BLE_KLEPN - Experimental evidence at protein level: Swiss-Prot protein existence level 1. Binding protein with a strong affinity to the bleomycin family of antibiotics. Binds to CL990; an antimitotic-antibiotic compound. From Klebsiella pneumoniae.
   5710..5831    +  polyA_signal   SV40 poly(A) signal: SV40 polyadenylation signal
   5904..5920    -  protein_bind   lac operator: The lac repressor binds to the lac operator to inhibit transcription in E. coli. This inhibition can be relieved by adding lactose or isopropyl-β-D-thiogalactopyranoside (IPTG). lac repressor encoded by lacI
   5928..5958    -  promoter       lac promoter: promoter for the E. coli lac operon
   5973..5994    -  protein_bind   CAP binding site: CAP binding activates transcription in the presence of cAMP. E. coli catabolite activator protein
   6007..6099    -  CDS            lacI (fragment): lac repressor; lacI; The lac repressor binds to the lac operator to inhibit transcription in E. coli. This inhibition can be relieved by adding lactose or isopropyl-β-D-thiogalactopyranoside (IPTG).
   6282..6867    -  rep_origin     ori: high-copy-number ColE1/pMB1/pBR322/pUC origin of replication
   7038..7898    -  CDS            AmpR: β-lactamase; bla; confers resistance to ampicillin, carbenicillin, and related antibiotics
   7899..8003    -  promoter       AmpR promoter: bla
>Addgene plasmid #41676 | pcDNA3.1(+)mGAT1CFP45 | depositor full sequence | sequence record 55813 | pcDNA3.1(+)mGAT1CFP45 sequence 8034 bps
GACGGATCGGGAGATCTCCCGATCCCCTATGGTGCACTCTCAGTACAATCTGCTCTGATGCCGCATAGTT
AAGCCAGTATCTGCTCCCTGCTTGTGTGTTGGAGGTCGCTGAGTAGTGCGCGAGCAAAATTTAAGCTACA
ACAAGGCAAGGCTTGACCGACAATTGCATGAAGAATCTGCTTAGGGTTAGGCGTTTTGCGCTGCTTCGCG
ATGTACGGGCCAGATATACGCGTTGACATTGATTATTGACTAGTTATTAATAGTAATCAATTACGGGGTC
ATTAGTTCATAGCCCATATATGGAGTTCCGCGTTACATAACTTACGGTAAATGGCCCGCCTGGCTGACCG
CCCAACGACCCCCGCCCATTGACGTCAATAATGACGTATGTTCCCATAGTAACGCCAATAGGGACTTTCC
ATTGACGTCAATGGGTGGAGTATTTACGGTAAACTGCCCACTTGGCAGTACATCAAGTGTATCATATGCC
AAGTACGCCCCCTATTGACGTCAATGACGGTAAATGGCCCGCCTGGCATTATGCCCAGTACATGACCTTA
TGGGACTTTCCTACTTGGCAGTACATCTACGTATTAGTCATCGCTATTACCATGGTGATGCGGTTTTGGC
AGTACATCAATGGGCGTGGATAGCGGTTTGACTCACGGGGATTTCCAAGTCTCCACCCCATTGACGTCAA
TGGGAGTTTGTTTTGGCACCAAAATCAACGGGACTTTCCAAAATGTCGTAACAACTCCGCCCCATTGACG
CAAATGGGCGGTAGGCGTGTACGGTGGGAGGTCTATATAAGCAGAGCTCTCTGGCTAACTAGAGAACCCA
CTGCTTACTGGCTTATCGAAATTAATACGACTCACTATAGGGAGACCCAAGCTGGCTAGCGTTTAAACTT
AAGCTTATGGCGACTGACAACAGCAAGGTGGCTGATGGGCAGATCTCTACTGAGGTCAGCGAGGCCCCTG
TGGCCAGCGACAAGCCCAAAACCCTGGTAGTCAAGGTGCAGAAGAAGGCCGGGGACCTCCCTGACCGGGA
CACATGGAAGGGACGCTTCGACTTCCTCATGTCCTGCGTGGGCTATGCCATCGGCCTGGGCAATGTGTGG
AGGTTCCCTTACCTCTGTGGGAAAAACGGTGGCGGGGCCTTCCTAATCCCATATTTCCTGACGCTCATCT
TTGCGGGTGTTCCTCTCTTCCTTTTGGAGTGCTCCCTAGGCCAGTACACCTCCATTGGGGGCCTGGGCGT
ATGGAACTGGGCGCCCATGTTCAAGGGTGTGGCCGTCGCGGCAGCTGTGCTGTCCTTCTGGCTGAACATC
TACTACATCGTCATCATCTCCTGGGCCATCTACTACCTGTACAACTCCTTCACCACGACCCTGCCATGGA
AACAGTGTGACAACCCGTGGAACACTGACCGCTGCTTCTCCAACTACAGCCTGGTCAATACCACCAACAT
GACCAGCGCCGTGGTGGAGTTCTGGGAGCGCAACATGCACCAGATGACAGATGGACTGGACAAGCCAGGA
CAGATCCGCTGTCTGGCCATCACACTGGCCATTGCCTGGGTGCTCGTGTATTTCTGCATCTGGAAGGGTG
TTGGTTGGACTGGAAAGGTGGTCTACTTCTCAGCCACGTACCCCTACATCATGCTTATCATCCTGTTCTT
CCGTGGAGTGACGCTTCCCGGGGCCAAGGAGGGGATCCTCTTCTACATCACACCCAACTTCCGAAAGCTG
TCTGATTCTGAGGTGATCTTTGACGCCGCCACCCAGATCTTCTTCTCCTACGGGCTGGGCCTGGGGTCCC
TGATTGCTCTGGGAAGCTACAACTCTTTCCACAACAATGTGTACAGGGACTCCATCATCGTTTGCTGCAT
CAACTCCTGCACCAGCATGTTTGCCGGATTCGTCATCTTCTCCATCGTGGGCTTCATGGCTCATGTCACC
AAGAGGTCCATAGCTGATGTGGCAGCCTCAGGCCCGGGGCTGGCATTCTTGGCGTACCCTGAGGCTGTGA
CACAGCTACCCATCTCTCCCCTCTGGGCTATCCTCTTCTTCTCCATGCTGCTGATGCTGGGCATTGACAG
CCAGTTCTGTACCGTGGAGGGCTTCATCACTGCCCTGGTGGACGAGTACCCCAGACTTCTCCGCAATCGC
CGTGAACTCTTCATTGCTGCCGTGTGCATCGTGTCCTACCTGATTGGCCTGTCTAACATCACCCAGGGTG
GCATTTATGTCTTCAAACTGTTTGATTATTACTCTGCCAGCGGCATGAGCTTGCTGTTCCTGGTTTTCTT
CGAGTGTGTCTCCATTTCCTGGTTTTATGGTGTCAACCGGTTCTATGACAACATCCAGGAGATGGTTGGC
TCCAGGCCCTGCATCTGGTGGAAGCTGTGCTGGTCCTTTTTCACACCCATCATTGTGGCGGGCGTGTTTC
TCTTCAGTGCTGTGCAGATGACACCACTCACCATGGGAAGCTATGTTTTCCCCAAGTGGGGCCAGGGCGT
GGGCTGGCTCATGGCTCTGTCCTCCATGGTGCTCATCCCCGGGTACATGGCTTACATGTTCCTCACCCTG
AAGGGCTCCCTGAAGCAGCGTCTCCAGGTCATGATTCAGCCCAGTGAAGATATTGTGCGCCCTGAGAATG
GCCCTGAGCAGCCGCAGGCTGGCAGCTCAGCCAGCAAGGAGGCCTACATCCGAATTCTGCAGATATCCAG
CACAGTGGCGGCCGCCATGGTGAGCAAGGGCGAGGAGCTGTTCACCGGGGTGGTGCCCATCCTGGTCGAG
CTGGACGGCGACGTAAACGGCCACAAGTTCAGCGTGTCCGGCGAGGGCGAGGGCGATGCCACCTACGGCA
AGCTGACCCTGAAGTTCATCTGCACCACCGGCAAGCTGCCCGTGCCCTGGCCCACCCTCGTGACCACCCT
GACCTGGGGCGTGCAGTGCTTCAGCCGCTACCCCGACCACATGAAGCAGCACGACTTCTTCAAGTCCGCC
ATGCCCGAAGGCTACGTCCAGGAGCGCACCATCTTCTTCAAGGACGACGGCAACTACAAGACCCGCGCCG
AGGTGAAGTTCGAGGGCGACACCCTGGTGAACCGCATCGAGCTGAAGGGCATCGACTTCAAGGAGGACGG
CAACATCCTGGGGCACAAGCTGGAGTACAACTACATCAGCCACAACGTCTATATCACCGCCGACAAGCAG
AAGAACGGCATCAAGGCCAACTTCAAGATCCGCCACAACATCGAGGACGGCAGCGTGCAGCTCGCCGACC
ACTACCAGCAGAACACCCCCATCGGCGACGGCCCCGTGCTGCTGCCCGACAACCACTACCTGAGCACCCA
GTCCAAGCTGAGCAAAGACCCCAACGAGAAGCGCGATCACATGGTCCTGCTGGAGTTCGTGACCGCCGCC
GGGATCACTCTCGGCATGGACGAGCTGTACAAGATGTTCCTCACCTTAAAGGGCTCCCTGAAGCAGCGCA
TCCAAGTCATGGTCCAGCCCAGCGAAGACATCGTTCGCCCAGAGAATGGTCCTGAGCAGCCCCAGGCGGG
CAGCTCCACCAGCAAGGAGGCCTACATCTAGAGGGCCCGTTTAAACCCGCTGATCAGCCTCGACTGTGCC
TTCTAGTTGCCAGCCATCTGTTGTTTGCCCCTCCCCCGTGCCTTCCTTGACCCTGGAAGGTGCCACTCCC
ACTGTCCTTTCCTAATAAAATGAGGAAATTGCATCGCATTGTCTGAGTAGGTGTCATTCTATTCTGGGGG
GTGGGGTGGGGCAGGACAGCAAGGGGGAGGATTGGGAAGACAATAGCAGGCATGCTGGGGATGCGGTGGG
CTCTATGGCTTCTGAGGCGGAAAGAACCAGCTGGGGCTCTAGGGGGTATCCCC
[124 nt withheld, positions 3904-4027]
C
[91 nt withheld, positions 4029-4119]
A
[49 nt withheld, positions 4121-4169]
CCTTTGACGTTGGAGTCCACGTTCTTT
[37 nt withheld, positions 4197-4233]
ACCCTATCTCGGTCTATTCTTTTGATTTATAAGGGATTTTGCCGATTTCGGCCTATTGGTTAAAAAATGA
GCTGATTTAACAAAAATTTAACGCGAATTAATTCTGTGGAATGTGTGTCAGTTAGGGTGTGGAAAGTCCC
CAGGCTCCCCAGCAGGCAGAAGTATGCAAAGCATGCATCTCAATTAGTCAGCAACCAGGTGTGGAAAGTC
CCCAGGCTCCCCAGCAGGCAGAAGTATGCAAAGCATGCATCTCAATTAGTCAGCAACCATAGTCCCGCCC
CTAACTCCGCCCATCCCGCCCCTAACTCCGCCCAGTTCCGCCCATTCTCCGCCCCATGGCTGACTAATTT
TTTTTATTTATGCAGAGGCCGAGGCCGCCTCTGCCTCTGAGCTATTCCAGAAGTAGTGAGGAGGCTTTTT
TGGAGGCCTAGGCTTTTGCAAAAAGCTCCCGGGAGCTTGTATATCCATTTTCGGATCTGATCAAGAGACA
GGATGAGGATCGTTTCGCATGATTGAACAAGATGGATTGCACGCAGGTTCTCCGGCCGCTTGGGTGGAGA
GGCTATTCGGCTATGACTGGGCACAACAGACAATCGGCTGCTCTGATGCCGCCGTGTTCCGGCTGTCAGC
GCAGGGGCGCCCGGTTCTTTTTGTCAAGACCGACCTGTCCGGTGCCCTGAATGAACTGCAGGACGAGGCA
GCGCGGCTATCGTGGCTGGCCACGACGGGCGTTCCTTGCGCAGCTGTGCTCGACGTTGTCACTGAAGCGG
GAAGGGACTGGCTGCTATTGGGCGAAGTGCCGGGGCAGGATCTCCTGTCATCTCACCTTGCTCCTGCCGA
GAAAGTATCCATCATGGCTGATGCAATGCGGCGGCTGCATACGCTTGATCCGGCTACCTGCCCATTCGAC
CACCAAGCGAAACATCGCATCGAGCGAGCACGTACTCGGATGGAAGCCGGTCTTGTCGATCAGGATGATC
TGGACGAAGAGCATCAGGGGCTCGCGCCAGCCGAACTGTTCGCCAGGCTCAAGGCGCGCATGCCCGACGG
CGAGGATCTCGTCGTGACCCATGGCGATGCCTGCTTGCCGAATATCATGGTGGAAAATGGCCGCTTTTCT
GGATTCATCGACTGTGGCCGGCTGGGTGTGGCGGACCGCTATCAGGACATAGCGTTGGCTACCCGTGATA
TTGCTGAAGAGCTTGGCGGCGAATGGGCTGACCGCTTCCTCGTGCTTTACGGTATCGCCGCTCCCGATTC
GCAGCGCATCGCCTTCTATCGCCTTCTTGACGAGTTCTTCTGAGCGGGACTCTGGGGTTCGAAATGACCG
ACCAAGCGACGCCCAACCTGCCATCACGAGATTTCGATTCCACCGCCGCCTTCTATGAAAGGTTGGGCTT
CGGAATCGTTTTCCGGGACGCCGGCTGGATGATCCTCCAGCGCGGGGATCTCATGCTGGAGTTCTTCGCC
CACCCCAACTTGTTTATTGCAGCTTATAATGGTTACAAATAAAGCAATAGCATCACAAATTTCACAAATA
AAGCATTTTTTTCACTGCATTCTAGTTGTGGTTTGTCCAAACTCATCAATGTATCTTATCATGTCTGTAT
ACCGTCGACCTCTAGCTAGAGCTTGGCGTAATCATGGTCATAGCTGTTTCCTGTGTGAAATTGTTATCCG
CTCACAATTCCACACAACATACGAGCCGGAAGCATAAAGTGTAAAGCCTGGGGTGCCTAATGAGTGAGCT
AACTCACATTAATTGCGTTGCGCTCACTGCCCGCTTTCCAGTCGGGAAACCTGTCGTGCCAGCTGCATTA
ATGAATCGGCCAACGCGCGGGGAGAGGCGGTTTGCGTATTGGGCGCTCTTCCGCTTCCTCGCTCACTGAC
TCGCTGCGCTCGGTCGTTCGGCTGCGGCGAGCGGTATCAGCTCACTCAAAGGCGGTAATACGGTTATCCA
CAGAATCAGGGGATAACGCAGGAAAGAACATGTGAGCAAAAGGCCAGCAAAAGGCCAGGAACCGTAAAAA
GGCCGCGTTGCTGGCGTTTTTCCATAGGCTCCGCCCCCCTGACGAGCATCACAAAAATCGACGCTCAAGT
CAGAGGTGGCGAAACCCGACAGGACTATAAAGATACCAGGCGTTTCCCCCTGGAAGCTCCCTCGTGCGCT
CTCCTGTTCCGACCCTGCCGCTTACCGGATACCTGTCCGCCTTTCTCCCTTCGGGAAGCGTGGCGCTTTC
TCATAGCTCACGCTGTAGGTATCTCAGTTCGGTGTAGGTCGTTCGCTCCAAGCTGGGCTGTGTGCACGAA
CCCCCCGTTCAGCCCGACCGCTGCGCCTTATCCGGTAACTATCGTCTTGAGTCCAACCCGGTAAGACACG
ACTTATCGCCACTGGCAGCAGCCACTGGTAACAGGATTAGCAGAGCGAGGTATGTAGGCGGTGCTACAGA
GTTCTTGAAGTGGTGGCCTAACTACGGCTACACTAGAAGAACAGTATTTGGTATCTGCGCTCTGCTGAAG
CCAGTTACCTTCGGAAAAAGAGTTGGTAGCTCTTGATCCGGCAAACAAACCACCGCTGGTAGCGGTTTTT
TTGTTTGCAAGCAGCAGATTACGCGCAGAAAAAAAGGATCTCAAGAAGATCCTTTGATCTTTTCTACGGG
GTCTGACGCTCAGTGGAACGAAAACTCACGTTAAGGGATTTTGGTCATGAGATTATCAAAAAGGATCTTC
ACCTAGATCCTTTTAAATTAAAAATGAAGTTTTAAATCAATCTAAAGTATATATGAGTAAACTTGGTCTG
ACAGTTACCAATGCTTAATCAGTGAGGCACCTATCTCAGCGATCTGTCTATTTCGTTCATCCATAGTTGC
CTGACTCCCCGTCGTGTAGATAACTACGATACGGGAGGGCTTACCATCTGGCCCCAGTGCTGCAATGATA
CCGCGAGACCCACGCTCACCGGCTCCAGATTTATCAGCAATAAACCAGCCAGCCGGAAGGGCCGAGCGCA
GAAGTGGTCCTGCAACTTTATCCGCCTCCATCCAGTCTATTAATTGTTGCCGGGAAGCTAGAGTAAGTAG
TTCGCCAGTTAATAGTTTGCGCAACGTTGTTGCCATTGCTACAGGCATCGTGGTGTCACGCTCGTCGTTT
GGTATGGCTTCATTCAGCTCCGGTTCCCAACGATCAAGGCGAGTTACATGATCCCCCATGTTGTGCAAAA
AAGCGGTTAGCTCCTTCGGTCCTCCGATCGTTGTCAGAAGTAAGTTGGCCGCAGTGTTATCACTCATGGT
TATGGCAGCACTGCATAATTCTCTTACTGTCATGCCATCCGTAAGATGCTTTTCTGTGACTGGTGAGTAC
TCAACCAAGTCATTCTGAGAATAGTGTATGCGGCGACCGAGTTGCTCTTGCCCGGCGTCAATACGGGATA
ATACCGCGCCACATAGCAGAACTTTAAAAGTGCTCATCATTGGAAAACGTTCTTCGGGGCGAAAACTCTC
AAGGATCTTACCGCTGTTGAGATCCAGTTCGATGTAACCCACTCGTGCACCCAACTGATCTTCAGCATCT
TTTACTTTCACCAGCGTTTCTGGGTGAGCAAAAACAGGAAGGCAAAATGCCGCAAAAAAGGGAATAAGGG
CGACACGGAAATGTTGAATACTCATACTCTTCCTTTTTCAATATTATTGAAGCATTTATCAGGGTTATTG
TCTCATGAGCGGATACATATTTGAATGTATTTAGAAAAATAAACAAATAGGGGTTCCGCGCACATTTCCC
CGAAAAGTGCCACCTGACGTC
