>Addgene plasmid #41676 | pcDNA3.1(+)mGAT1CFP45 | addgene partial sequence | sequence record 58037 | BGH-rev 5'-TAGAAGGCACAGTCGAGG-3'
AACGGGCCCTCTAGATGTAGGCCTCCTTGCTGGTGGAGCTGCCCGCCTGGGGCTGCTCAGGACCATTCTC
TGGGCGAACGATGTCTTCGCTGGGCTGGACCATGACTTGGATGCGCTGCTTCAGGGAGCCCTTTAGGGCG
AGGAACATCTTGTACAGCTCGTCCATGCCGAGAGTGATCCCGGCGGCGGTCACGAACTCCAGCAGGACCA
TGTGATCGCGCTTCTCGTTGGGGTCTTTGCTCAGCTTGGACTGGGTGCTCAGGTAGTGGTTGTCGGGCAG
CAGCACGGGGCCGTCGCCGATGGGGGTGTTCTGCTGGTAGTGGTCGGCGAGCTGCACGCTGCCGTCCTCG
ATGTTGTGGCGGATCTTGAAGTTGGCCTTGATGCCGTTCTTCTGCTTGTCGGCGGTGATATAGACGTTGT
GGCTGATGTAGTTGTACTCCAGCTTGTGCCCCAGGATGTTGCCGTCCTCCTTGAAGTCGATGCCCTTCAG
CTCGATGCGGTTCACCAGGGTGTCGCCCTCGAACTTCACCTCGGCGCGGGTCTTGTAGTTGCCGTCGTCC
TTGAAGAAGATGGTGCGCTCCTGGACGTAGCCTTCGGGCATGGCGGACTTGAAGAAGTCGTGCTGCTTCA
TGTGGTCGGGGTAGCGGCTGAAGCACTGCACGCCCCAGGTCAGGGTGGTCACGAGGGTGGGCCAGGGCAC
GGGCAGCTTGCCGGTGGTGCAGATGAACTTCAGGGTCAGCTTGCCGTAGGTGGCATCGCCCTCGCCCTCG
CCGGACACGCTGAACTTGTGGCCGTTTACGTCGCCGTCCAGCTCGACCAGGATGGGCACCACCCCGGTGA
ACAGCTCCTCGCCCTTGCTCACCATGGCGGCCGCCACTGTGCTGGATATCTGCAGAATTCGGATGTAGGC
CTCCTTGCTGGCTGAGCTGCCAGCCTGCG
