>Addgene plasmid #41676 | pcDNA3.1(+)mGAT1CFP45 | addgene partial sequence | sequence record 58038 | EGFP-N 5'-CGTCGCCGTCCAGCTCGACCAG-3'
AACAGCTCCTCGCCCTTGCTCACCATGGCGGCCGCCACTGTGCTGGATATCTGCAGAATTCGGATGTAGG
CCTCCTTGCTGGCTGAGCTGCCAGCCTGCGGCTGCTCAGGGCCATTCTCAGGGCGCACAATATCTTCACT
GGGCTGAATCATGACCTGGAGACGCTGCTTCAGGGAGCCCTTCAGGGTGAGGAACATGTAAGCCATGTAC
CCGGGGATGAGCACCATGGAGGACAGAGCCATGAGCCAGCCCACGCCCTGGCCCCACTTGGGGAAAACAT
AGCTTCCCATGGTGAGTGGTGTCATCTGCACAGCACTGAAGAGAAACACGCCCGCCACAATGATGGGTGT
GAAAAAGGACCAGCACAGCTTCCACCAGATGCAGGGCCTGGAGCCAACCATCTCCTGGATGTTGTCATAG
AACCGGTTGACACCATAAAACCAGGAAATGGAGACACACTCGAAGAAAACCAGGAACAGCAAGCTCATGC
CGCTGGCAGAGTAATAATCAAACAGTTTGAAGACATAAATGCCACCCTGGGTGATGTTAGACAGGCCAAT
CAGGTAGGACACGATGCACACGGCAGCAATGAAGAGTTCACGGCGATTGCGGAGAAGTCTGGGGTACTCG
TCCACCAGGGCAGTGATGAAGCCCTCCACGGTACAGAACTGGCTGTCAATGCCCAGCATCAGCAGCATGG
AGAAGAAGAGGATAGCCCAGAGGGGAGAGATGGGTAGCTGTGTCACAGCCTCAGGGTACGCCAAGAATGC
CAGCCCCGGGCCTGAGGCTGCCACATCAGCTATGGACCTCTTGGTGACATGAGCCATGAAGCCCACGATG
GAGAAGATGACGAATCCGGCAAACATGCTGGTGCAGGAGTTGATGCAGCAAACGATGATGGAGTCCCTGT
ACACATTGTTGTGGAAAGAGTT
